>Addgene plasmid #191639 | pXD70Tet(DadRmt4)-DadR(linker) | addgene full sequence | sequence record 375855 | Addgene NGS Result
GCATTCGAGACAAGGAGATTATAGCATGGCGGCAAACGCTGGCGAGACGAAGGTGAAGCTCTGGGAGGGC
ATCTGCTACCCAGAGAACATGCGCGATGACTGGCAGGACGAGATAGACGACATTCTTCAAGTGCCTTTCG
CTTATGCGGTTCACGACATAGACCATGACCAGAAGAGCAAGCAGCGCAAGACGCATGCGCACGTCATTGT
TGTCTGGGGCGGCAACACGACACGCAAGGCAATCATCAACGTCTTGAACCGATTGAGCGCGGACGGCAAG
AAGTGCTGTTCGTCAGCCGAGCCAATCAACAACATCAGGCATGCGTATGACTATCTGATTCACGACACGG
CTTCCTGTCGCAAGAAGGGCAAGGAGCTGTATCCGGTCGAAGCACGCATCGAGGGAAACAACTTCGACAT
TGGTCAGCTCGAACAGCTCTCGACTAAGGACAAGCAGGACATGCTCTTCGAGTTGGTCGGCTTCATCATG
TGCGAGAGGTTCGAGACCATCAACGATTTCACGGCTGCGGCGCTGAGGGAGTTTCCCGAGCAGTACCGCG
AAATCATCGTGGGGTACAACTCGATTCTCGAGCGCTATTGTCGCGGGAACTATCTGAACGCCGAACGTAA
GCGCAAGTGCGTGGAACAGTCAGGTGCCAAAGAGTAGTCGGGTCAATGCAGCAATGCGTGACTACGGGGC
GGCGTGGTCTGCGCTCGCGCAGATCTAAGCCGACTCGTTCACGGATTGCGGAATTGACGCGACGGCCAAC
CGAATAGACCAGACTTGATTAAGGGTCGATGGACGCTCTGCTCCATCGACCCTTTCCTTGCCCGTGTCTC
GACTGGATGAGACCTGCAGAATCGGGCGGCTCATTATTTTTCGCTAACTACGTCCGAAAAATAATGTGTC
CGAAAAATAATGTGACAAATGACAAATGACAAATGACCACAGGGGGGCCACTACGACGGCCCCCCTAATA
GTGCCGTGTGCCGTGTGCCGAACCGCAGGTAGATTGAGGGGTGGTTCGGAGGGGCGAAGTCCCTCCGTTC
GGCGCTCGCGCCGATGGCCCGAGGGCCGTGAGCGAAGCCGCGAACGGGCAAGGGCTGGGGGGTCTCGGGG
GGAACGCCCGAGCGGGTGCAGGGCTGGCCCTGCCACGTCCTTAGCGTAGCTAAGGTCTAACGTGCTAGAC
TTTAGTCGATTAAGTCTGTACGGTTCGGAGGTTTCCATGGCTCACATCGCGAAATACAAGGCTCCATCGG
TCGGGCACATGCTTGCCCACTACCGCCGCGACCGCAGCAGCCTGGAGCGCGACAACATCGACCCCGAGCG
CATCAAGAACGACTTGGTGGTCGGCCACTACACGAACAAGGACGGCAAGCTCGTTGTGGGGCGCGTGGAG
CCGCGCGATGGCGAGCCGAACTGGGGCACGGTGGAGAGCCGCATCGAGCGCGTGAACGAGGCCCAGAAGG
CCGCAGGGAAGCGTGCCACGCGCAAGGATGCGGTCGTTATGGCTGACGTTGTTGTGACGCTTCCCGACAA
TGTGCGCAAGGGCGATGAGGACAGGTTCTTCCGTCTCACGTACTGGTACCTGTCGAAGAAGTTCGGCATC
GAGAACATGATGGGCGGGTACGTCCACAAGGACGAGGTGTTGAAGGATGGCACGCCCGCCCGCGACCACA
TGCACGTGCCGTTCACGCCCATCCTAGATGGACGGTTCAACTACAAGCAGATGTGCCCCCGCAGCTTCTA
CCGGAGCATGCACAAGGAGCTTGGGGATTACCTAGAGGGGCGCATGGGCTACCGCCCTGCAATCGAGCTT
GACGAGGAGACGCGGGCGCAGCGTGTATACACGGACAAGTCCGTGGATATCGACAAGGTACGCTGTGCGG
TCGATAAGGCCGTGGTTGAACCTGCGAAGGACGAAGCGGCGCGAATCGTCGCGGCGGCTAGGGAAGAAGC
CGCCGCTTTACTGAATGATGCCGAAACGCGTAAGGCAGAGCTTGTTACCGAGATTGCCGACAAGGAGGGT
GACCTTGCCGAGCTTGACAGCCAGCTCGAGGACGTGAAGCTCGATATCGAAGATGAGCAAGACCGATTGG
AGTGTCTTCGGCAACGAGCGGACGGAGTTGCGCGAGACATTGGAGAGCTTCAACCCATCGCTACCGAGGT
TCGGGGCTGGGAAGCTGCGGGAAAAGCTGAGCGCGGCGCAATCCTCGATAACATCGTTGTTAAGTGCGAT
GGACTCGCGAGCCGCATCAGAGCAGGAGTTGCGGGAATGCGAATCAAAGTGGAAGAGCTTAGAAGTCGAA
TATCGCGCCCGCTCGAATATCTGATGCGCAGGGAACAGCCAAGGCAACAGAGCCTTAATGACGTGCTGCG
CGATGCGCAGCGGGCGGCGGATGCGTGGAACCGCGACCACGCTGCACCGCAGAGGACGTATCGCGGGCGG
GCTAGATGATGTGTTATAGTAGTACCTGTAATACACGACAAGGAGGTGCGACGCGAAAAAACCCCGCTGA
AGCGGGGTTTTTTGCGCACCACAGCAGACAGCAGAAAACATTCTGAACGCTAGGAAGCCGGTATGATTGT
TACATATAAGGGGAAGAAAAATTTCTTTTAGGTACTTGCTTTCCTAAAACTGATGTGATACAATGATTTA
ATCCAGAAAAGGAGTAAAAAATATGCGGCAAGGTATTCTTAAATAAAACTATAATCAAATAGTGGGAACA
AAGGATTATGATAGCTCCTTTTGTAGGGACTTAGTTTTTTGTACCCAATTTAAGAATACTTTTGCCTTAT
CAATTTTGACATATCCCCAAAAACAGCAATCACAAACAGGTGTATGCTGTATATGTGTATGTCCGCAACT
TATAATCCCCAGTGGTAAAAGTATTTTACTGCTGGGGATTTTTATGCCCTTTGGGGCTGTAAAGGGAGGA
CAATCACATGAAAATAATCAATATTGGAATTCTTGCCCATGTAGACGCTGGAAAGACGACCTTGACGGAG
AGCCTGCTATATGCCAGCGGAGCCATTTCAGAACCGGGGAGCGTCGAAAAAGGGACAACGAGGACGGACA
CCATGTTTTTGGAGCGGCAGCGTGGGATTACCATTCAAGCGGCAGTCACTTCCTTCCAGTGGCACAGATG
TAAAGTTAACATTGTGGATACGCCCGGCCACATGGATTTTTTGGCGGAGGTGTACCGCTCTTTGGCTGTT
TTAGATGGGGCCATCTTGGTGATCTCCGCTAAAGATGGCGTGCAGGCCCAGACCCGTATTCTGTTCCATG
CCCTGCGGAAAATGAACATTCCCACCGTTATCTTTATCAACAAGATCGACCAGGCTGGCGTTGATTTGCA
GAGCGTGGTTCAGTCTGTTCGGGATAAGCTCTCCGCCGATATTATCATCAAGCAGACGGTGTCGCTGTCC
CCGGAAATAGTCCTGGAGGAAAATACCGACATAGAAGCATGGGATGCGGTCATCGAAAATAACGATGAAT
TATTGGAAAAGTATATCGCAGGAGAACCAATCAGCCGGGAAAAACTTGCGCGGGAGGAACAGCAGCGGGT
TCAAGACGCCTCCCTGTTCCCAGTCTATCATGGCAGCGCCAAAAATGGCCTTGGCATTCAACCGTTGATG
GATGCGGTGACAGGGCTGTTCCAACCGATTGGGGAACAGGGGGGCGCCGCCCTATGCGGCAGCGTTTTCA
AGGTTGAGTACACCGATTGCGGCCAGCGGCGTGTCTATCTACGGTTATACAGCGGAACGCTGCGCCTGCG
GGATACGGTGGCCCTGGCCGGGAGAGAAAAGCTGAAAATCACAGAGATGCGTATTCCATCCAAAGGGGAA
ATTGTTCGGACAGACACCGCTTATCAGGGTGAAATTGTTATCCTTCCCAGCGACAGCGTGAGGTTAAACG
ATGTATTAGGGGACCAAACCCGGCTCCCTCGTAAAAGGTGGCGCGAGGACCCCCTCCCCATGCTGCGGAC
GGCGATTGCGCCGAAAACGGCAGCGCAAAGAGAACGGCTGCTGGACGCTCTTACGCAACTTGCGGATACT
GACCCGCTTTTGCGTTGCGAAGTGGATTCCATCACCCATGAGATCATTCTTTCTTTTTTGGGCCGGGTGC
AGTTGGAGGTTGTTTCCGCTTTGCTGTCGGAAAAATACAAGCTTGAAACAGTGGTAAAGGAACCCTCCGT
CATTTATATGGAGCGGCCGCTCAAAGCAGCCAGCCACACCATCCATATCGAGGTGCCGCCCAACCCGTTT
TGGGCATCCATAGGACTGTCTGTTACACCACTCTCGCTTGGCTCCGGTGTACAATACGAGAGCCGGGTTT
CGCTGGGATACTTGAACCAGAGTTTTCAAAACGCTGTCAGGGATGGTATCCGTTACGGGCTGGAGCAGGG
CTTGTTCGGCTGGAACGTAACGGACTGTAAGATTTGCTTTGAATACGGGCTTTATTACAGTCCGGTCAGC
ACGCCGGCGGACTTCCGCTCATTGGCCCCGATTGTATTGGAACAGGCATTGAAGGAATCGGGGACGCAGC
TGCTGGAACCTTATCTCTCCTTCATCCTCTATGCGCCCCAGGAATACCTTTCCAGGGCTTATCATGATGC
ACCGAAATACTGTGCCACCATCGAAACGGCCCAGGTAAAAAAGGATGAAGTTGTCTTTACTGGCGAGATT
CCCGCCCGCTGTATACAGGCATACCGTACTGATCTGGCCTTTTACACCAACGGGCGGAGCGTATGCCTTA
CAGAGCTGAAAGGATATCAGGCCGCTGTCGGTCAGCCGGTCATCCAGCCCCGCCGTCCAAACAGCCGCCT
GGACAAGGTGCGCCATATGTTTCAGAAGGTAATGTAAATCGTTAAGGGATCAACTTTGGGAGAGAGTTCA
AAATTGATCCTTTTTTTATAACAGGAATTAAATAATAAAAAAGCCGGATTAATAATCTGGCTTTTTATAT
TCTCTCTCTAGTATATAAACGCAGAAAGGCCCACCCGAAGGTGAGCCAGTGTGAGTCGACTAGTTCAGAC
CGCCTCGTCCTGCGCGGCCGTCTCGTGGGCCAGGTCGATGAGCTCCTGGCGATTGTCCACGCCCGTCTTC
TGGTAGATGTGGCGGATATGCGTGCTCACCGTGCCCGCCGAGATGAACAGCGTCTCCTGGATGCGCGAGA
TGGTGCGGCCCTCCAGCAGCAGCGGAAGCACGTCGGTCTCGCGCGGCGACAGGGCGAAGCGCTCCGCGAT
CAGCGCGCACGGGGCGTCCGGGTCGTCGCCCGTGGGGGGTTCGGCGGCCACCTCCACATCCATCAGGCTG
ACCTCGCCGATGCCGATTTTGATGAGGTCGGTCTCCGTGAACAGGAACAAATGCGCGATGAACAGCAGCG
ACACGGCCACCAGCGTGACCAGCGTGAGGTCGAACATGCTGACCCCGGTCGCCTCCAGCGAATGGGCGAA
CAGCTGGCCTGCGGTCTCGCCGCCGTACAGCGCCACGAACCCCAGGCCGATCGTCCGCGCCGGGCTCACG
CGGAAGCTGGACGCCACGTCGATGCACACCACGCACAGCACCAGCACGAAGCAGTGGTAGCCGCCGAAGA
TAAGCGCGCTCGAATACGTGTTGTTGTCGGCCATGAACGGCGTGGACAAGCATCCCAAGCACAGCATCAG
CATGGAGACGCGGTACGAGAAGAACACGCTGTCGCGCTGCAGGAACACGGCTATCAGGCAGATGGCCAAC
GCTCCGATGAAGCCCGCCAGAAACAGGTACGTGCCGAAGATGTCCTGCACCTCGTAGGTTTTGAACCCCG
ACACCACGTCGAAGAACCCCATCAACATGCCGATGAGCACCGCGCCCAGAAGCGCCTTCGCGAACAGGGT
CGCCGTATGGCGCGACAAAGGCTGCTCGGGCTCGCGCGGCAGCTGCGGCGTATCGGGCGCGCTGCGCCTG
AGAGCTGCCGCCGAAAGCACGGGCATGACAACGATGAGCACGATGACGGGTATCGCCGGCCCTACGATCA
GCAAGAACCCCACGACGAACGCGATGCACAGCGACGAGGCAAGCTCCACAAGCGCCAAGCGGCCTCCCAG
CCCCGACTCGAGCTCGATCCAGCACAAGAACAGCACGGCCGAGCCCGTGCCGGTCATGACCGCGCTCAGG
CCCAGCACCAGCATGCCGACGGGCGTGGTAGGATCGGAGAACGGCGTGAGCACGCTGCCCGCGCTCATCA
TGATGGCCGATCCCAGCACGATGGAGCGGTTGCCGCTCACCCGCTCGCGCCGCACGATGACGGAGACGAA
CAGCATGGTCACCACCATGGCCACCAGCGATATGATCAGGCTGACGTACAGCGAGCCGCGCACGTCCGAC
GAGAAGCCGTACGGCACGATGCTGTAGAACATCATGAGCATCCAAAGCCATTGCAAGGCCGCGCCCGCGA
TGCGCTTGAGGGAAAGGCTCGTCCCCAACGCGGTATCCCATGCACTCCGAAGCTTTTCCATGCCCCACCC
CCTGTGAGCCCGTACATAACGTCGCTCGCGCCGACCCCTCTGTCGACGGGTTCGATTATACGGAAAAGAT
GAGCGGCCCTCTTTGAGGAAACTATTCTAGTTTCAGAATAATTTATGACCTACGGTTAAAGTTTCCCCAG
TTCAAAGCACTATCGAATTTTTCATGATCACAAGATCATAAGAATTTATGATGCGGTCGAACCTGCTTTC
CAACCTTTGGACGATGCTCATCTAGAAGCGGCCGCGAATTCAGAATAGTAATACAGGATCCGAATCGTTT
CAGTTGCCGCCGGATTAATAATCAAATAACCGTTCCTAAAAAATGCCCTCTTGGGTTATCAAGAGGGTCA
TTATATTTCGCAAAAAACCCCGCTTCGGCGGGGTTTTTTCGCCTTGAAGACGAAAGGGCCTCGTGATACG
CCTATTTTTATAGGTTAATGTCATGATAATAATGGTTTCTTAGACGTCAGGTGGCACTTTTCGGGGAAAT
GTGCGCGGAACCCCTATTTGTTTATTTTTCTAAATACATTCAAATATGTATCCGCTCATGAGACAATAAC
CCTGATAAATGCTTCAATAATATTGAAAAAGGAAGAGTATGAGTATTCAACATTTCCGTGTCGCCCTTAT
TCCCTTTTTTGCGGCATTTTGCCTTCCTGTTTTTGCTCACCCAGAAACGCTGGTGAAAGTAAAAGATGCT
GAAGATCAGTTGGGTGCACGAGTGGGTTACATCGAACTGGATCTCAACAGCGGTAAGATCCTTGAGAGTT
TTCGCCCCGAAGAACGTTTTCCAATGATGAGCACTTTTAAAGTTCTGCTATGTGGCGCGGTATTATCCCG
TGTTGACGCCGGGCAAGAGCAACTCGGTCGCCGCATACACTATTCTCAGAATGACTTGGTTGAGTACTCA
CCAGTCACAGAAAAGCATCTTACGGATGGCATGACAGTAAGAGAATTATGCAGTGCTGCCATAACCATGA
GTGATAACACTGCGGCCAACTTACTTCTGACAACGATCGGAGGACCGAAGGAGCTAACCGCTTTTTTGCA
CAACATGGGGGATCATGTAACTCGCCTTGATCGTTGGGAACCGGAGCTGAATGAAGCCATACCAAACGAC
GAGCGTGACACCACGATGCCTGCAGCAATGGCAACAACGTTGCGCAAACTATTAACTGGCGAACTACTTA
CTCTAGCTTCCCGGCAACAATTAATAGACTGGATGGAGGCGGATAAAGTTGCAGGACCACTTCTGCGCTC
GGCCCTTCCGGCTGGCTGGTTTATTGCTGATAAATCTGGAGCCGGTGAGCGTGGGTCTCGCGGTATCATT
GCAGCACTGGGGCCAGATGGTAAGCCCTCCCGTATCGTAGTTATCTACACGACGGGGAGTCAGGCAACTA
TGGATGAACGAAATAGACAGATCGCTGAGATAGGTGCCTCACTGATTAAGCATTGGTAACTGTCAGACCA
AGTTTACTCATATATACTTTAGATTGATTTAAAACTTCATTTTTAATTTAAAAGGATCTAGGTGAAGATC
CTTTTTGATAATCTCATGACCAAAATCCCTTAACGTGAGTTTTCGTTCCACTGAGCGTCAGACCCCGTAG
AAAAGATCAAAGGATCTTCTTGAGATCCTTTTTTTCTGCGCGTAATCTGCTGCTTGCAAACAAAAAAACC
ACCGCTACCAGCGGTGGTTTGTTTGCCGGATCAAGAGCTACCAACTCTTTTTCCGAAGGTAACTGGCTTC
AGCAGAGCGCAGATACCAAATACTGTCCTTCTAGTGTAGCCGTAGTTAGGCCACCACTTCAAGAACTCTG
TAGCACCGCCTACATACCTCGCTCTGCTAATCCTGTTACCAGTGGCTGCTGCCAGTGGCGATAAGTCGTG
TCTTACCGGGTTGGACTCAAGACGATAGTTACCGGATAAGGCGCAGCGGTCGGGCTGAACGGGGGGTTCG
TGCACACAGCCCAGCTTGGAGCGAACGACCTACACCGAACTGAGATACCTACAGCGTGAGCTATGAGAAA
GCGCCACGCTTCCCGAAGGGAGAAAGGCGGACAGGTATCCGGTAAGCGGCAGGGTCGGAACAGGAGAGCG
CACGAGGGAGCTTCCAGGGGGAAACGCCTGGTATCTTTATAGTCCTGTCGGGTTTCGCCACCTCTGACTT
GAGCGTCGATTTTTGTGATGCTCGTCAGGGGGGCGGAGCCTATGGAAAAACGCCAGCAACGCGGCCCGAG
ATGCGCCGCGTGCGGCTGCTGGAGATGGCGGACGCGATGGATATGTTCTGCCAAGGGTTGGTTTGCGCAT
TCACAGTTCTCCGCAAGAATTGATTGGCTCCAATTCTTGGAGTGGTGAATCCGTTAGCGAGGTGCCGCCG
GCATGAGCTCCTCTAGTAGAGAGCGTTCACCGACAAACAACAGATAAAACGAAAGGCCCAGTCTTTCGAC
TGAGCCTTTCGTTTTATTTGAAAAAGAAAAGCCCCAGCAAGCTTGGCGGCAGCAGGG
Features (pLannotate 1.2.2; 7 found; start..end, strand, type, name):
   2948..4861    +  CDS            tetM: TET1_ENTFL - Also known as tet(M). Experimental evidence at protein level: Swiss-Prot protein existence level 1. Abolishes the inhibitory effect of tetracyclin on protein synthesis by a non-covalent modification of the ribosomes. From Enterococcus faecalis (Streptococcus faecalis).
   4990..5017    -  terminator     T7Te terminator: phage T7 early transcription terminator
   6742..6761    -  misc_feature   BioBrick prefix: BioBrick prefix for parts that start with "ATG"
   7004..7108    +  promoter       AmpR promoter: bla
   7109..7969    +  CDS            AmpR: β-lactamase; bla; confers resistance to ampicillin, carbenicillin, and related antibiotics
   8140..8728    +  rep_origin     ori: high-copy-number ColE1/pMB1/pBR322/pUC origin of replication
   8909..8980    -  terminator     rrnB T1 terminator: transcription terminator T1 from the E. coli rrnB gene
