[The description below was written by a language model from this plasmid's Addgene catalogue record and pLannotate feature annotations shown in this document.]
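Description:
pXD70Tet(DadRmt4)-DadR(linker) is a roughly 9 kb bacterial shuttle plasmid built on the pXD69m1 backbone for moving DNA between Escherichia coli and the human gut actinobacterium Eggerthella lenta. In E. coli it is maintained at high copy through a ColE1/pUC-type origin and selected with ampicillin via a β-lactamase gene driven by its native bla promoter. Selection in E. lenta relies on tetracycline resistance provided by tetM, a ribosomal protection protein originally from Enterococcus faecalis that relieves tetracycline inhibition of translation. The automated feature table does not identify a replicon that functions in E. lenta. Several kilobases of the sequence are unannotated, so the element responsible for maintenance in that host is presumably there but is not described in the record.

The payload is dadR, an E. lenta gene belonging to the family of transcriptional regulators characterised in the associated study, carried here as a variant in which the linker region sequence has been shuffled. The plasmid is intended for complementation, that is, supplying this altered DadR in trans in E. lenta to test whether the linker sequence matters for regulator function. The "DadRmt4" element in the name suggests a further modified dadR-related component in the vector, but the record does not define it. The insert and the promoter driving it are also not annotated in the feature table. The remaining annotated parts are a phage T7 early (T7Te) terminator and an rrnB T1 terminator, which insulate the cassettes from read-through transcription, and a BioBrick prefix scar left over from assembly.
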