Addgene plasmid #191639: pXD70Tet(DadRmt4)-DadR(linker)
Purpose: E. coli - Eggerthella lenta shuttle plasmid (TetR), dadR(linker region shuffled) complementation
Depositing lab: Emily Balskus. Depositing organization: Harvard University. Publication: Genetic manipulation of the human gut bacterium Eggerthella lenta reveals a widespread family of transcriptional regulators. Dong X, Guthrie BGH, Alexander M, Noecker C, Ramirez L, Glasser NR, Turnbaugh PJ, Balskus EP. Nat Commun. 2022 Dec 9;13(1):7624. doi: 10.1038/s41467-022-33576-3. PubMed 36494336.
Backbone
  Vector backbone: pXD69m1
  Vector type: Bacterial Expression
Growth in bacteria
  Bacterial resistance: Ampicillin, 100 μg/mL
  Growth temperature: 37°C
  Growth strain: DH5alpha
  Growth instructions: E. lenta: Tetracycline 20 μg/mL
  Copy number: High Copy
Gene/Insert
  Gene/Insert name: DadR
  Species: Eggerthella lenta
  Mutation: Linker region sequence shuffled
Terms and licenses: Academic/Nonprofit Terms; Industry Terms: Not Available to Industry
How to cite: pXD70Tet(DadRmt4)-DadR(linker) was a gift from Emily Balskus (Addgene plasmid # 191639 ; http://n2t.net/addgene:191639 ; RRID:Addgene_191639)
